>Addgene plasmid #174135 | pAAV-hSyn-mCherry.3xFLAG.NOS1AP396-427-WPRE | addgene full sequence | sequence record 345687 | Addgene NGS Result
AGTGCAAGTGGGTTTTAGGACCAGGATGAGGCGGGGTGGGGGTGCCTACCTGACGACCGACCCCGACCCA
CTGGACAAGCACCCAACCCCCATTCCCCAAATTGCGCATCCCCTATCAGAGAGGGGGAGGGGAAACAGGA
TGCGGCGAGGCGCGTGCGCACTGCCAGCTTCAGCACCGCGGACAGTGCCTTCGCCCCCGCCTGGCGGCGC
GCGCCACCGCCGCCTCAGCACTGAAGGCGCGCTGACGTCACTCGCCGGTCCCCCGCAAACTCCCCTTCCC
GGCCACCTTGGTCGCGTCCGCGCCGCCGCCGGCCCAGCCGGACCGCACCACGCGAGGCGCGAGATAGGGG
GGCACGGGCGCGACCATCTGCGCTGCGGCGCCGGCGACTCAGCGCTGCCTCAGTCTGCGGTGGGCAGCGG
AGGAGTCGTGTCGTGCCTGAGAGCGCAGTCGAGAAGGTACCGGATCCTCTAGAGTCGACGCCACCATGGT
GAGCAAGGGCGAGGAGGATAACATGGCCATCATCAAGGAGTTCATGCGCTTCAAGGTGCACATGGAGGGC
TCCGTGAACGGCCACGAGTTCGAGATCGAGGGCGAGGGCGAGGGCCGCCCCTACGAGGGCACCCAGACCG
CCAAGCTGAAGGTGACCAAGGGTGGCCCCCTGCCCTTCGCCTGGGACATCCTGTCCCCTCAGTTCATGTA
CGGCTCCAAGGCCTACGTGAAGCACCCCGCCGACATCCCCGACTACTTGAAGCTGTCCTTCCCCGAGGGC
TTCAAGTGGGAGCGCGTGATGAACTTCGAGGACGGCGGCGTGGTGACCGTGACCCAGGACTCCTCCCTGC
AGGACGGCGAGTTCATCTACAAGGTGAAGCTGCGCGGCACCAACTTCCCCTCCGACGGCCCCGTAATGCA
GAAGAAGACCATGGGCTGGGAGGCCTCCTCCGAGCGGATGTACCCCGAGGACGGCGCCCTGAAGGGCGAG
ATCAAGCAGAGGCTGAAGCTGAAGGACGGCGGCCACTACGACGCTGAGGTCAAGACCACCTACAAGGCCA
AGAAGCCCGTGCAGCTGCCCGGCGCCTACAACGTCAACATCAAGTTGGACATCACCTCCCACAACGAGGA
CTACACCATCGTGGAACAGTACGAACGCGCCGAGGGCCGCCACTCCACCGGCGGCATGGACGAGCTGTAC
AAGGAATTCGACTACAAAGACCATGACGGTGATTATAAAGATCATGATATTGATTACAAGGATGACGATG
ACAAGCTAGCTCACTCACCACTGCTGGGCGCTGGCTTGGCTGACTTTGCCCACCCAGCGGGCAGCCCTTT
AGGTAGGCATGACTGCTTGGTGAAGCTGGAGTGCTTTTAGTAAGCTTATCGATAATCAACCTCTGGATTA
CAAAATTTGTGAAAGATTGACTGGTATTCTTAACTATGTTGCTCCTTTTACGCTATGTGGATACGCTGCT
TTAATGCCTTTGTATCATGCTATTGCTTCCCGTATGGCTTTCATTTTCTCCTCCTTGTATAAATCCTGGT
TGCTGTCTCTTTATGAGGAGTTGTGGCCCGTTGTCAGGCAACGTGGCGTGGTGTGCACTGTGTTTGCTGA
CGCAACCCCCACTGGTTGGGGCATTGCCACCACCTGTCAGCTCCTTTCCGGGACTTTCGCTTTCCCCCTC
CCTATTGCCACGGCGGAACTCATCGCCGCCTGCCTTGCCCGCTGCTGGACAGGGGCTCGGCTGTTGGGCA
CTGACAATTCCGTGGTGTTGTCGGGGAAATCATCGTCCTTTCCTTGGCTGCTCGCCTATGTTGCCACCTG
GATTCTGCGCGGGACGTCCTTCTGCTACGTCCCTTCGGCCCTCAATCCAGCGGACCTTCCTTCCCGCGGC
CTGCTGCCGGCTCTGCGGCCTCTTCCGCGTCTTCGCCTTCGCCCTCAGACGAGTCGGATCTCCCTTTGGG
CCGCCTCCCCGCATCGATACCGAGCGCTGCTCGAGAGATCTACGGGTGGCATCCCTGTGACCCCTCCCCA
GTGCCTCTCCTGGCCCTGGAAGTTGCCACTCCAGTGCCCACCAGCCTTGTCCTAATAAAATTAAGTTGCA
TCATTTTGTCTGACTAGGTGTCCTTCTATAATATTATGGGGTGGAGGGGGGTGGTATGGAGCAAGGGGCA
AGTTGGGAAGACAACCTGTAGGGCCTGCGGGGTCTATTGGGAACCAAGCTGGAGTGCAGTGGCACAATCT
TGGCTCACTGCAATCTCCGCCTCCTGGGTTCAAGCGATTCTCCTGCCTCAGCCTCCCGAGTTGTTGGGAT
TCCAGGCATGCATGACCAGGCTCAGCTAATTTTTGTTTTTTTGGTAGAGACGGGGTTTCACCATATTGGC
CAGGCTGGTCTCCAACTCCTAATCTCAGGTGATCTACCCACCTTGGCCTCCCAAATTGCTGGGATTACAG
GCGTGAACCACTGCTCCCTTCCCTGTCCTTCTGATTTTGTAGGTAACCACGTGCGGACCGAGCGGCCGCA
GGAACCCCTAGTGATGGAGTTGGCCACTCCCTCTCTGCGCGCTCGCTCGCTCACTGAGGCCGGGCGACCA
AAGGTCGCCCGACGCCCGGGCTTTGCCCGGGCGGCCTCAGTGAGCGAGCGAGCGCGCAGCTGCCTGCAGG
GGCGCCTGATGCGGTATTTTCTCCTTACGCATCTGTGCGGTATTTCACACCGCATA
[95 nt withheld, positions 2717-2811]
T
[46 nt withheld, positions 2813-2858]
C
[141 nt withheld, positions 2860-3000]
CCTTTGACGTTGGAGTCCACGTTCTTT
[37 nt withheld, positions 3028-3064]
ACTCTATCTCGGGCTATTCTTTTGATTTATAAGGGATTTTGCCGATTTCGGTCTATTGGTTAAAAAATGA
GCTGATTTAACAAAAATTTAACGCGAATTTTAACAAAATATTAACGTTTACAATTTTATGGTGCACTCTC
AGTACAATCTGCTCTGATGCCGCATAGTTAAGCCAGCCCCGACACCCGCCAACACCCGCTGACGCGCCCT
GACGGGCTTGTCTGCTCCCGGCATCCGCTTACAGACAAGCTGTGACCGTCTCCGGGAGCTGCATGTGTCA
GAGGTTTTCACCGTCATCACCGAAACGCGCGAGACGAAAGGGCCTCGTGATACGCCTATTTTTATAGGTT
AATGTCATGATAATAATGGTTTCTTAGACGTCAGGTGGCACTTTTCGGGGAAATGTGCGCGGAACCCCTA
TTTGTTTATTTTTCTAAATACATTCAAATATGTATCCGCTCATGAGACAATAACCCTGATAAATGCTTCA
ATAATATTGAAAAAGGAAGAGTATGAGTATTCAACATTTCCGTGTCGCCCTTATTCCCTTTTTTGCGGCA
TTTTGCCTTCCTGTTTTTGCTCACCCAGAAACGCTGGTGAAAGTAAAAGATGCTGAAGATCAGTTGGGTG
CACGAGTGGGTTACATCGAACTGGATCTCAACAGCGGTAAGATCCTTGAGAGTTTTCGCCCCGAAGAACG
TTTTCCAATGATGAGCACTTTTAAAGTTCTGCTATGTGGCGCGGTATTATCCCGTATTGACGCCGGGCAA
GAGCAACTCGGTCGCCGCATACACTATTCTCAGAATGACTTGGTTGAGTACTCACCAGTCACAGAAAAGC
ATCTTACGGATGGCATGACAGTAAGAGAATTATGCAGTGCTGCCATAACCATGAGTGATAACACTGCGGC
CAACTTACTTCTGACAACGATCGGAGGACCGAAGGAGCTAACCGCTTTTTTGCACAACATGGGGGATCAT
GTAACTCGCCTTGATCGTTGGGAACCGGAGCTGAATGAAGCCATACCAAACGACGAGCGTGACACCACGA
TGCCTGTAGCAATGGCAACAACGTTGCGCAAACTATTAACTGGCGAACTACTTACTCTAGCTTCCCGGCA
ACAATTAATAGACTGGATGGAGGCGGATAAAGTTGCAGGACCACTTCTGCGCTCGGCCCTTCCGGCTGGC
TGGTTTATTGCTGATAAATCTGGAGCCGGTGAGCGTGGGTCTCGCGGTATCATTGCAGCACTGGGGCCAG
ATGGTAAGCCCTCCCGTATCGTAGTTATCTACACGACGGGGAGTCAGGCAACTATGGATGAACGAAATAG
ACAGATCGCTGAGATAGGTGCCTCACTGATTAAGCATTGGTAACTGTCAGACCAAGTTTACTCATATATA
CTTTAGATTGATTTAAAACTTCATTTTTAATTTAAAAGGATCTAGGTGAAGATCCTTTTTGATAATCTCA
TGACCAAAATCCCTTAACGTGAGTTTTCGTTCCACTGAGCGTCAGACCCCGTAGAAAAGATCAAAGGATC
TTCTTGAGATCCTTTTTTTCTGCGCGTAATCTGCTGCTTGCAAACAAAAAAACCACCGCTACCAGCGGTG
GTTTGTTTGCCGGATCAAGAGCTACCAACTCTTTTTCCGAAGGTAACTGGCTTCAGCAGAGCGCAGATAC
CAAATACTGTTCTTCTAGTGTAGCCGTAGTTAGGCCACCACTTCAAGAACTCTGTAGCACCGCCTACATA
CCTCGCTCTGCTAATCCTGTTACCAGTGGCTGCTGCCAGTGGCGATAAGTCGTGTCTTACCGGGTTGGAC
TCAAGACGATAGTTACCGGATAAGGCGCAGCGGTCGGGCTGAACGGGGGGTTCGTGCACACAGCCCAGCT
TGGAGCGAACGACCTACACCGAACTGAGATACCTACAGCGTGAGCTATGAGAAAGCGCCACGCTTCCCGA
AGGGAGAAAGGCGGACAGGTATCCGGTAAGCGGCAGGGTCGGAACAGGAGAGCGCACGAGGGAGCTTCCA
GGGGGAAACGCCTGGTATCTTTATAGTCCTGTCGGGTTTCGCCACCTCTGACTTGAGCGTCGATTTTTGT
GATGCTCGTCAGGGGGGCGGAGCCTATGGAAAAACGCCAGCAACGCGGCCTTTTTACGGTTCCTGGCCTT
TTGCTGGCCTTTTGCTCACATGTCCTGCAGGCAGCTGCGCGCTCGCTCGCTCACTGAGGCCGCCCGGGCG
TCGGGCGACCTTTGGTCGCCCGGCCTCAGTGAGCGAGCGAGCGCGCAGAGAGGGAGTGGCCAACTCCATC
ACTAGGGGTTCCTGCGGCCGCACGCGTGTGTCTAGACTGCAGAGGGCCCTGCGTATG
Features (pLannotate 1.2.2; 17 found; start..end, strand, type, name):
      1..448     +  promoter       hSyn promoter: human synapsin I promoter; confers neuron-specific expression (Kügler et al., 2003)
    462..479     +  misc_feature   MCS (fragment): pUC18/19 multiple cloning site
    486..1193    +  CDS            mCherry: mCherry is a basic (constitutively fluorescent) red fluorescent protein published in 2004, derived from Discosoma sp.. It is reported to be a very rapidly-maturing monomer with low acid sensitivity.
   1200..1265    +  CDS            3xFLAG: three tandem FLAG® epitope tags, followed by an enterokinase cleavage site
   1272..1367    +  CDS            Nos1ap (fragment): CAPON_MOUSE - Also known as Capon, Kiaa0464. Experimental evidence at protein level: Swiss-Prot protein existence level 1. Adapter protein involved in neuronal nitric-oxide (NO) synthesis regulation via its association with nNOS/NOS1. The complex formed with NOS1 and synapsins is necessary for specific NO and synapsin functions at a presynaptic level. Mediates an indirect interaction between NOS1 and RASD1 leading to enhance the ability of NOS1 to activate RASD1. Competes with DLG4 for interaction with NOS1, possibly affecting NOS1 activity by regulating the interaction between NOS1 and DLG4 (
   1384..1972    +  misc_feature   WPRE: woodchuck hepatitis virus posttranscriptional regulatory element
   2004..2480    +  polyA_signal   hGH poly(A) signal: human growth hormone polyadenylation signal
   2520..2660    +  repeat_region  AAV2 ITR: inverted terminal repeat of adeno-associated virus serotype 2 inverted
   2665..2716    -  misc_feature   bom (fragment): basis of mobility region from pBR322
   2735..3190    +  rep_origin     f1 ori (sequence partly withheld): f1 bacteriophage origin of replication; arrow indicates direction of (+) strand synthesis
   3191..3240    -  misc_feature   bom (fragment): basis of mobility region from pBR322
   3342..3377    -  CDS            rop (fragment): Rop protein, which maintains plasmids at low copy number; rop
   3472..3576    +  promoter       AmpR promoter: bla
   3577..4437    +  CDS            AmpR: β-lactamase; bla; confers resistance to ampicillin, carbenicillin, and related antibiotics
   4608..5196    +  rep_origin     ori: high-copy-number ColE1/pMB1/pBR322/pUC origin of replication
   5269..5296    +  repeat_region  AAV2 ITR (fragment): inverted terminal repeat of adeno-associated virus serotype 2 inverted
   5325..5352    +  repeat_region  AAV2 ITR (fragment): inverted terminal repeat of adeno-associated virus serotype 2 inverted
