[The description below was written by a language model from this plasmid's Addgene catalogue record and pLannotate feature annotations shown in this document.]
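Description:
pAAV-hSyn-mCherry.3xFLAG.NOS1AP396-427-WPRE is an adeno-associated virus transfer plasmid built on a pAAV backbone derived from an earlier hSyn-driven channelrhodopsin-mCherry AAV vector. It is propagated in E. coli as a high-copy plasmid through a ColE1/pUC-type origin and selected with ampicillin via the β-lactamase gene. An f1 phage origin and small remnants of pBR322 bom and rop sequences are also annotated in the backbone. The catalogue lists a recombination-deficient growth strain, consistent with the need to preserve the repeat-rich AAV2 inverted terminal repeats. In the sequenced record, the ITR downstream of the expression cassette is annotated in full. The upstream one is detected only as two short fragments, which may reflect the difficulty of sequencing or annotating these structured repeats rather than a real deletion. The sequenced record (5,431 nt) is slightly shorter than the catalogued total size of 5,442 bp.

Between the ITRs, the human synapsin I promoter drives neuron-restricted expression of a single fusion protein: mCherry at the N terminus, followed by a 3xFLAG epitope, then a short fragment of mouse Nos1ap (CAPON) encoding only amino acids 396–427. This fragment was inserted between retained NheI and HindIII sites. A WPRE enhances transcript stability and expression, and the human growth hormone polyadenylation signal terminates the message. NOS1AP is an adapter protein that binds neuronal nitric oxide synthase. mCherry allows transduced neurons to be visualised, while the FLAG tag permits immunodetection or pulldown. The construct is used to package recombinant AAV for expressing this isolated NOS1AP region in neurons, and the associated study examined hippocampal NOS1AP overexpression and behavioural endophenotypes related to mental disorders. The record does not state the specific function of residues 396–427.
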