Addgene plasmid #174135: pAAV-hSyn-mCherry.3xFLAG.NOS1AP396-427-WPRE
Purpose: pAAV plasmid expressing an mCherry.3xFLAG.NOS1AP396-427 fusion protein under the hSyn promoter
Depositing lab: Florian Freudenberg. Depositing organization: Goethe-Universitaet Frankfurt am Main. Publication: Hippocampal overexpression of NOS1AP promotes endophenotypes related to mental disorders. Freudenberg F, Candemir E, Chen X, Li LL, Esen-Sehir D, Schenk N, Kinoshita M, Grunewald L, Frerichs V, Fattakhov N, Manchen J, Bikas S, Kumar A, OLeary A, Slattery DA, von Engelhardt J, Courtney MJ, Reif A. EBioMedicine. 2021 Aug 26;71:103565. doi: 10.1016/j.ebiom.2021.103565. PubMed 34455393.
Backbone
  Vector backbone: pAAV
  Backbone size w/o insert (bp): 5339
  Total vector size (bp): 5442
  Vector type: AAV
Growth in bacteria
  Bacterial resistance: Ampicillin, 100 μg/mL
  Growth temperature: 37°C
  Growth strain: NEB Stable
  Copy number: High Copy
Gene/Insert
  Gene/Insert name: Nos1ap (alt name: CAPON)
  Species: M. musculus (mouse)
  Insert size (bp): 103
  Mutation: Only contains the sequences coding for amino acids 396-427
  GenBank ID: NM_001109985
  Entrez Gene: Nos1ap (a.k.a. 6330408P19Rik, Capon)
  Promoter: hSyn
  Tag / fusion protein: mCherry (N terminal on backbone); 3xFLAG (N terminal on backbone)
  Cloning method: Restriction Enzyme; 5′ cloning site NheI (not destroyed); 3′ cloning site HindIII (not destroyed)
  Sequencing primers: 5′ CCCCGTAATGCAGAAGAAGA; 3′ CATAGCGTAAAAGGAGCAACA
Resource information
  A portion of this plasmid was derived from a plasmid made by: The backbone was obtained from pAAV-hSyn-hChR2(H134R)-mCherry, a gift from Karl Deisseroth (Addgene plasmid # 26976). mCherry was amplified by PCR from pAAV-hSyn-hChR2(H134R)-mCherry, a gift from Karl Deisseroth (Addgene plasmid # 26976).
Terms and licenses: Academic/Nonprofit Terms; Industry Terms: Not Available to Industry
How to cite: pAAV-hSyn-mCherry.3xFLAG.NOS1AP396-427-WPRE was a gift from Florian Freudenberg (Addgene plasmid # 174135 ; http://n2t.net/addgene:174135 ; RRID:Addgene_174135)
